Addgene plasmid #161555: pJM529 EF1α 3xFLAG-NLS-DsDed-intC-ZF10-NLS-HA in TUPV5
Purpose: Constitutive expression of 3xFLAG-NLS-DsDed-intC-ZF10-NLS-HA under the EF1α promoter
Depositing lab: Joshua Leonard. Depositing organization: Northwestern University. Publication: Model-guided design of mammalian genetic programs. Muldoon JJ, Kandula V, Hong M, Donahue PS, Boucher JD, Bagheri N, Leonard JN. Sci Adv. 2021 Feb 19;7(8). pii: 7/8/eabe9375. doi: 10.1126/sciadv.abe9375. Print 2021 Feb. PubMed 33608279.
Backbone
  Vector backbone: pJM454 EF1α EBFP2-P2A-BlastR (TUPV5)
  Vector type: Mammalian Expression, Synthetic Biology
Growth in bacteria
  Bacterial resistance: Ampicillin, 100 μg/mL
  Growth temperature: 37°C
  Growth strain: DH5alpha
  Copy number: High Copy
Gene/Insert
  Gene/Insert name: 3xFLAG-NLS-DsDed-intC-ZF10-NLS-HA
  Species: Synthetic
  Promoter: EF1α
  Tag / fusion protein: 3x-FLAG (N terminal on insert); HA (C terminal on insert)
  Cloning method: Restriction Enzyme; 5′ cloning site NheI (not destroyed); 3′ cloning site NotI (not destroyed)
  Sequencing primers: 5′ CCATTTCAGGTGTCGTGAGAGCTC; 3′ CAGTGGGAGTGGCACCTTCC
Terms and licenses: Academic/Nonprofit Terms; Industry Terms: Not Available to Industry
How to cite: pJM529 EF1α 3xFLAG-NLS-DsDed-intC-ZF10-NLS-HA in TUPV5 was a gift from Joshua Leonard (Addgene plasmid # 161555 ; http://n2t.net/addgene:161555 ; RRID:Addgene_161555)
