[The description below was written by a language model from this plasmid's Addgene catalogue record and pLannotate feature annotations shown in this document.]
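Description:
pJM529 is a 7,186 nt mammalian expression plasmid built in the TUPV5 transcription-unit backbone (derived from pJM454, whose EBFP2-P2A-BlastR cassette was evidently replaced between the retained NheI and NotI sites). It is propagated in E. coli as a high-copy plasmid through a ColE1/pUC-type origin and is selected with ampicillin via the β-lactamase gene and its native promoter. An f1 origin and remnants of a lac promoter/operator region are also present. Downstream of the SV40 early promoter the annotation finds only a short fragment of a bleomycin-resistance gene followed by the SV40 poly(A) signal, so the record does not support a functional mammalian selection marker.

The payload is a synthetic fusion protein expressed constitutively from the human EF1α promoter, annotated as the core promoter plus intron A segments, and terminated by the bGH polyadenylation signal. As named, the open reading frame runs 3xFLAG, nuclear localization signal, DsDed, intC, ZF10, a second NLS and a C-terminal HA tag. The region annotated as DsRed-Express2 corresponds to the position of DsDed, which from the name appears to be a DsRed-derived domain, although the record does not define it. By its name, intC is presumably the C-terminal half of a split intein, which would splice the ZF10 zinc-finger DNA-binding domain onto a partner carrying the matching N-terminal intein half; the record does not spell this out. Short hits to a TRE3GV promoter and to FAPα2 are small fragments and are probably incidental matches to linker or junction sequence.

The plasmid belongs to a synthetic biology toolkit for model-guided design of genetic programs in mammalian cells, and the two epitope tags allow detection of either end of the protein.
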