Features (pLannotate 1.2.2; 22 found; start..end, strand, type, name):
    369..580     +  promoter       EF-1α core promoter: core promoter for human elongation factor EF-1α
    581..694     +  intron         EF-1α intron A (fragment): intron upstream of the start codon of human EF-1α
   1320..1523    +  intron         EF-1α intron A: truncated intron upstream of the start codon of human EF-1α
   1532..1566    +  promoter       TRE3GV promoter (fragment): 3rd-generation Tet-responsive promoter that can be activated by binding of Tet-On® 3G, optimized for retroviral and lentiviral vectors
   1684..1707    +  CDS            3xFLAG (fragment): three tandem FLAG® epitope tags
   1777..2451    +  CDS            DsRed-Express2: DsRed-Express2 is a basic (constitutively fluorescent) orange fluorescent protein published in 2008, derived from Discosoma sp.. It is reported to be a rapidly-maturing protein.
   2476..2498    +  CDS            FAPα2 (fragment): fluorogen-activating protein composed of a dimer of the L5-MG single-chain antibody fragment (Szent-Gyorgyi et al., 2008) binds malachite green derivatives to produce red fluorescence
   3019..3045    +  CDS            HA: HA (human influenza hemagglutinin) epitope tag
   3099..3210    +  polyA_signal   bGH poly(A) signal: bovine growth hormone polyadenylation signal
   3695..3720    -  misc_feature   MCS (fragment): pBluescript multiple cloning site
   4092..4520    +  rep_origin     f1 ori (sequence partly withheld): f1 bacteriophage origin of replication; arrow indicates direction of (+) strand synthesis
   4525..4547    +  promoter       SV40 promoter (fragment): SV40 enhancer and early promoter
   4548..4739    +  promoter       SV40 promoter: SV40 early promoter
   4766..4864    +  CDS            ble (fragment): BLE_KLEPN - Experimental evidence at protein level: Swiss-Prot protein existence level 1. Binding protein with a strong affinity to the bleomycin family of antibiotics. Binds to CL990; an antimitotic-antibiotic compound. From Klebsiella pneumoniae.
   4859..4980    +  polyA_signal   SV40 poly(A) signal: SV40 polyadenylation signal
   5053..5069    -  protein_bind   lac operator: The lac repressor binds to the lac operator to inhibit transcription in E. coli. This inhibition can be relieved by adding lactose or isopropyl-β-D-thiogalactopyranoside (IPTG). lac repressor encoded by lacI
   5077..5107    -  promoter       lac promoter: promoter for the E. coli lac operon
   5122..5143    -  protein_bind   CAP binding site: CAP binding activates transcription in the presence of cAMP. E. coli catabolite activator protein
   5156..5248    -  CDS            lacI (fragment): lac repressor; lacI; The lac repressor binds to the lac operator to inhibit transcription in E. coli. This inhibition can be relieved by adding lactose or isopropyl-β-D-thiogalactopyranoside (IPTG).
   5431..6019    -  rep_origin     ori: high-copy-number ColE1/pMB1/pBR322/pUC origin of replication
   6190..7050    -  CDS            AmpR: β-lactamase; bla; confers resistance to ampicillin, carbenicillin, and related antibiotics
   7051..7155    -  promoter       AmpR promoter: bla
>Addgene plasmid #161555 | pJM529 EF1α 3xFLAG-NLS-DsDed-intC-ZF10-NLS-HA in TUPV5 | addgene full sequence | sequence record 318792 | Addgene NGS Result
GACGGATCGGGAGATCGAAGACGGCAGAAAGGTATGGCACGCCTAATCTGGACACAAGATCTGGGGAGGT
CGCTGAGTAGTGCGCGAGCAAAATTTAAGCTACAACAAGGCAAGGCTTGACCGACAATTGCATGAAGAAT
CTGCTTAGGGTTAGGCGTTTTGCGCTGCTTCGCGATGTACGGGCCAGATATACGCGTGAGTAATTCATAC
AAAAGGACTCGCCCCTGCCTTGGGGAATCCCAGGGACCGTCGTTAAACTCCCACTAACGTAGAACCCAGA
GATCGCTGCGTTCCCGCCCCCTCACCCGCCCGCTCTCGTCATCACTGAGGTGGAGAAGAGCATGCGTGAG
GCTCCGGTGCCCGTCAGTGGGCAGAGCGCACATCGCCCACAGTCCCCGAGAAGTTGGGGGGAGGGGTCGG
CAATTGAACCGGTGCCTAGAGAAGGTGGCGCGGGGTAAACTGGGAAAGTGATGTCGTGTACTGGCTCCGC
CTTTTTCCCGAGGGTGGGGGAGAACCGTATATAAGTGCAGTAGTCGCCGTGAACGTTCTTTTTCGCAACG
GGTTTGCCGCCAGAACACAGGTAAGTGCCGTGTGTGGTTCCCGCGGGCCTGGCCTCTTTACGGGTTATGG
CCCTTGCGTGCCTTGAATTACTTCCACGCCCCTGGCTGCAGTACGTGATTCTTGATCCCGAGCTTCGGGT
TGGAAGTGGGTGGGAGAGTTCGAGGCCTTGCGCTTAAGGAGCCCCTTCGCCTCGTGCTTGAGTTGAGGCC
TGGCTTGGGCGCTGGGGCCGCCGCGTGCGAATCTGGTGGCACCTTCGCGCCTGTCTCGCTGCTTTCGATA
AGTCTCTAGCCATTTAAAATTTTTGATGACCTGCTGCGACGCTTTTTTTCTGGCAAGATAGTCTTGTAAA
TGCGGGCCAAGATCTGCACACTGGTATTTCGGTTTTTGGGGCCGCGGGCGGCGACGGGGCCCGTGCGTCC
CAGCGCACATGTTCGGCGAGGCGGGGCCTGCGAGCGCGGCCACCGAGAATCGGACGGGGGTAGTCTCAAG
CTGGCCGGCCTGCTCTGGTGCCTGGCCTCGCGCCGCCGTGTATCGCCCCGCCCTGGGCGGCAAGGCTGGC
CCGGTCGGCACCAGTTGCGTGAGCGGAAAGATGGCCGCTTCCCGGCCCTGCTGCAGGGAGCTCAAAATGG
AGGACGCGGCGCTCGGGAGAGCGGGCGGGTGAGTCACCCACACAAAGGAAAAGGGCCTTTCCGTCCTCAG
CCGTCGCTTCATGTGACTCCACGGAGTACCGGGCGCCGTCCAGGCACCTCGATTAGTTCTCGAGCTTTTG
GAGTACGTCGTCTTTAGGTTGGGGGGAGGGGTTTTATGCGATGGAGTTTCCCCACACTGAGTGGGTGGAG
ACTGAAGTTAGGCCAGCTTGGCACTTGATGTAATTCTCCTTGGAATTTGCCCTTTTTGAGTTTGGATCTT
GGTTCATTCTCAAGCCTCAGACAGTGGTTCAAAGTTTTTTTCTTCCATTTCAGGTGTCGTGAGAGCTCGT
TTAGTGAACCGTCAGATCGCCTGGAGACGCCATCCACGCTGTTTTGACCTCCATAGAAGAGAACGGGACC
GATCCAAATTCTCGAGGCTAGCGCCACCATGGATTATAAGGATCACGATGGCGACTACAAGGACCACGAT
ATTGACTACAAAGACGATGACGATAAAATGGCTCCTAAGAAAAAGCGCAAAGTCGGTATCCATGGCGTTC
CCGGATCAGGCTCCGGAAGTGGCTCCATGGATAGCACTGAGAACGTCATCAAGCCCTTCATGCGCTTCAA
GGTGCACATGGAGGGCTCCGTGAACGGCCACGAGTTCGAGATCGAGGGCGAGGGCGAGGGCAAGCCCTAC
GAGGGCACCCAGACCGCCAAGCTCCAGGTGACCAAGGGCGGCCCCCTGCCCTTCGCCTGGGACATCCTGT
CCCCCCAGTTCCAGTACGGCTCCAAGGTGTACGTGAAGCACCCCGCCGACATCCCCGACTACAAGAAGCT
GTCCTTCCCCGAGGGCTTCAAGTGGGAGAAGGTGATGAACTTCGAGGACGGCGGCGTGGTGACCGTGACC
CAGGACTCCTCCCTCCAGGACGGCACCTTCATCTACCACGTGAAGTTCATCGGCGTGAACTTCCCCTCCG
ACGGCCCCGTAATGCAGAAGAAAACTCTGGGCTGGGAGCCCTCCACCGAGCGCCTGTACCCCCGCGACGG
CGTGCTGAAGGGCGAGATCCACAAGGCGCTGAAGCTGAAGGGCGGCGGCCACTACCTGGTGGAGTTCAAG
TCAATCTACATGGCCAAGAAGCCCGTGAAGCTGCCCGGCTACTACTACGTGGACTCCAAGCTGGACATCA
CCTCCCACAACGAGGACTACACCGTGGTGGAGCAGTACGAGCGCGCCGAGGCCCGCCACCACCTGTTCCA
GTCTGGTTCTGGTTCTGGTTCAGGATCCGGTGGTGGCGGGTCTGGTGGAGGAGGTAGTGGTGGAGGTGGC
TCTGCCACCATGATGCTGAAGAAGATCCTGAAGATCGAGGAGCTGGACGAGAGAGAGCTGATCGACATCG
AGGTGAGCGGCAACCACCTGTTCTACGCCAACGACATCCTGACCCACAACAGCAACAGGGGTGGTGGCGG
GTCTGGTGGAGGAGGTAGTGGTGGAGGTGGCTCTGGTACCGGTGGAGCTAGACCCGGGGAGCGCCCCTTC
CAGTGTCGCATTTGCATGCGGAACTTTTCGACTAATCAAAAATTGGAAGTTCATACCCGTACTCATACCG
GTGAAAAACCGTTTCAGTGTCGGATCTGTATGCGAAATTTCTCCGTTAGACATAATTTGCAAAGACATCT
ACGTACGCACACCGGCGAGAAGCCATTCCAATGCCGAATATGCATGCGCAACTTCAGTCAACATCCAAAT
TTGACTAGACACCTAAAAACCCACCTGAGAGGATCTGGCTCTGGCCCTAAGAAGAAGCGCAAAGTTGGCT
CTGGCATGTACCCATACGACGTACCAGATTACGCTTAGGCGGCCGCTCGAGTCTAGAGGGCCCGTTTAAA
CCCGCTGATCAGCCTCGACTGTGCCTTCTAGTTGCCAGCCATCTGTTGTTTGCCCCTCCCCCGTGCCTTC
CTTGACCCTGGAAGGTGCCACTCCCACTGTCCTTTCCTAATAAAATGAGGAAATTGCATCGCATTGTCTG
AGTAGGTGTCATTCTATTCTGGGGGGTGGGGTGGGGCAGGACAGCAAGGGGGAGGATTGGGAAGTCAATA
GCAGGCATGCTGGGGATGCGGTGGGCTCTATGGCTTCTGAGGCAGGTCGATGCACCGTTCATATGTTATC
GGGACAGCGCATCGCGATAAGCTCTAGAGGGACAGCCCCCCCCCAAAGCCCCCAGGGATGTAATTACGTC
CCTCCCCCGCTAGGGGGCAGCAGCGAGCCGCCCGGGGCTCCGCTCCGGTCCGGCGCTCCCCCCGCATCCC
CGAGCCGGCAGCGTGCGGGGACAGCCCGGGCACGGGGAAGGTGGCACGGGATCGCTTTCCTCTGAACGCT
TCTCGCTGCTCTTTGAGCCTGCAGACACCTGGGGGGATACGGGGAAAAAGCTTTAGGCTGAAAGAGAGAT
TTAGAATGACAGAATCATAGAACGGCCTGCGTACGGATGGGGCTCTAGCTCTAGAGCTTGATATCGAATT
CCTGCAGCCCCGCTAGAGGGACAGCCCCCCCCCAAAGCCCCCAGGGATGTAATTACGTCCCTCCCCCGCT
AGGGGGCAGCAGCGAGCCGCCCGGGGCTCCGCTCCGGTCCGGCGCTCCCCCCGCATCCCCGAGCCGGCAG
CGTGCGGGGACAGCCCGGGCACGGGGAAGGTGGCACGGGATCGCTTTCCTCTGAACGCTTCTCGCTGCTC
TTTGAGCCTGCAGACACCTGGGGGGATACGGGGAAAAAGCTTTAGGCTGAAAGAGAGATTTAGAATGACA
GAATCATAGAACGGCCTGGGCGCGCCTGGTGGCGAACGATCAACAGACGGGAGAGGTGTGAAGTCTTCGC
TGACAGCGACCGGACTCTAGGGGGTATCCCC
[124 nt withheld, positions 4092-4215]
C
[91 nt withheld, positions 4217-4307]
A
[49 nt withheld, positions 4309-4357]
CCTTTGACGTTGGAGTCCACGTTCTTT
[37 nt withheld, positions 4385-4421]
ACCCTATCTCGGTCTATTCTTTTGATTTATAAGGGATTTTGCCGATTTCGGCCTATTGGTTAAAAAATGA
GCTGATTTAACAAAAATTTAACGCGAATTAATTCTGTGGAATGTGTGTCAGTTAGGCTCAATTAGTCAGC
AACCATAGTCCCGCCCCTAACTCCGCCCATCCCGCCCCTAACTCCGCCCAGTTCCGCCCATTCTCCGCCC
CATGGCTGACTAATTTTTTTTATTTATGCAGAGGCCGAGGCCGCCTCTGCCTCTGAGCTATTCCAGAAGT
AGTGAGGAGGCTTTTTTGGAGGCCTAGGCTTTTGCAAAAAGCTCCCGGGAGCTTGTATATCCATTTTCGG
AGGTTGGGCTTCGGAATCGTTTTCCGGGACGCCGGCTGGATGATCCTCCAGCGCGGGGATCTCATGCTGG
AGTTCTTCGCCCACCCCAACTTGTTTATTGCAGCTTATAATGGTTACAAATAAAGCAATAGCATCACAAA
TTTCACAAATAAAGCATTTTTTTCACTGCATTCTAGTTGTGGTTTGTCCAAACTCATCAATGTATCTTAT
CATGTCTGTATACCGTCGACCTCTAGCTAGAGCTTGGCGTAATCATGGTCATAGCTGTTTCCTGTGTGAA
ATTGTTATCCGCTCACAATTCCACACAACATACGAGCCGGAAGCATAAAGTGTAAAGCCTGGGGTGCCTA
ATGAGTGAGCTAACTCACATTAATTGCGTTGCGCTCACTGCCCGCTTTCCAGTCGGGAAACCTGTCGTGC
CAGCTGCATTAATGAATCGGCCAACGCGCGGGGAGAGGCGGTTTGCGTATTGGGCGCTCTTCCGCTTCCT
CGCTCACTGACTCGCTGCGCTCGGTCGTTCGGCTGCGGCGAGCGGTATCAGCTCACTCAAAGGCGGTAAT
ACGGTTATCCACAGAATCAGGGGATAACGCAGGAAAGAACATGTGAGCAAAAGGCCAGCAAAAGGCCAGG
AACCGTAAAAAGGCCGCGTTGCTGGCGTTTTTCCATAGGCTCCGCCCCCCTGACGAGCATCACAAAAATC
GACGCTCAAGTCAGAGGTGGCGAAACCCGACAGGACTATAAAGATACCAGGCGTTTCCCCCTGGAAGCTC
CCTCGTGCGCTCTCCTGTTCCGACCCTGCCGCTTACCGGATACCTGTCCGCCTTTCTCCCTTCGGGAAGC
GTGGCGCTTTCTCATAGCTCACGCTGTAGGTATCTCAGTTCGGTGTAGGTCGTTCGCTCCAAGCTGGGCT
GTGTGCACGAACCCCCCGTTCAGCCCGACCGCTGCGCCTTATCCGGTAACTATCGTCTTGAGTCCAACCC
GGTAAGACACGACTTATCGCCACTGGCAGCAGCCACTGGTAACAGGATTAGCAGAGCGAGGTATGTAGGC
GGTGCTACAGAGTTCTTGAAGTGGTGGCCTAACTACGGCTACACTAGAAGAACAGTATTTGGTATCTGCG
CTCTGCTGAAGCCAGTTACCTTCGGAAAAAGAGTTGGTAGCTCTTGATCCGGCAAACAAACCACCGCTGG
TAGCGGTGGTTTTTTTGTTTGCAAGCAGCAGATTACGCGCAGAAAAAAAGGATCTCAAGAAGATCCTTTG
ATCTTTTCTACGGGGTCTGACGCTCAGTGGAACGAAAACTCACGTTAAGGGATTTTGGTCATGAGATTAT
CAAAAAGGATCTTCACCTAGATCCTTTTAAATTAAAAATGAAGTTTTAAATCAATCTAAAGTATATATGA
GTAAACTTGGTCTGACAGTTACCAATGCTTAATCAGTGAGGCACCTATCTCAGCGATCTGTCTATTTCGT
TCATCCATAGTTGCCTGACTCCCCGTCGTGTAGATAACTACGATACGGGAGGGCTTACCATCTGGCCCCA
GTGCTGCAATGATACCGCGAGATCCACGCTCACCGGCTCCAGATTTATCAGCAATAAACCAGCCAGCCGG
AAGGGCCGAGCGCAGAAGTGGTCCTGCAACTTTATCCGCCTCCATCCAGTCTATTAATTGTTGCCGGGAA
GCTAGAGTAAGTAGTTCGCCAGTTAATAGTTTGCGCAACGTTGTTGCCATTGCTACAGGCATCGTGGTGT
CACGCTCGTCGTTTGGTATGGCTTCATTCAGCTCCGGTTCCCAACGATCAAGGCGAGTTACATGATCCCC
CATGTTGTGCAAAAAAGCGGTTAGCTCCTTCGGTCCTCCGATCGTTGTCAGAAGTAAGTTGGCCGCAGTG
TTATCACTCATGGTTATGGCAGCACTGCATAATTCTCTTACTGTCATGCCATCCGTAAGATGCTTTTCTG
TGACTGGTGAGTACTCAACCAAGTCATTCTGAGAATAGTGTATGCGGCGACCGAGTTGCTCTTGCCCGGC
GTCAATACGGGATAATACCGCGCCACATAGCAGAACTTTAAAAGTGCTCATCATTGGAAAACGTTCTTCG
GGGCGAAAACTCTCAAGGATCTTACCGCTGTTGAGATCCAGTTCGATGTAACCCACTCGTGCACCCAACT
GATCTTCAGCATCTTTTACTTTCACCAGCGTTTCTGGGTGAGCAAAAACAGGAAGGCAAAATGCCGCAAA
AAAGGGAATAAGGGCGACACGGAAATGTTGAATACTCATACTCTTCCTTTTTCAATATTATTGAAGCATT
TATCAGGGTTATTGTCTCATGAGCGGATACATATTTGAATGTATTTAGAAAAATAAACAAATAGGGGTTC
CGCGCACATTTCCCCGAAAAGTGCCACCTGACGTC
