>Addgene plasmid #161555 | pJM529 EF1α 3xFLAG-NLS-DsDed-intC-ZF10-NLS-HA in TUPV5 | depositor partial sequence | sequence record 313017 | 3xFLAG-NLS-DsDed-intC-ZF10-NLS-HA gene
ATGGATTATAAGGATCACGATGGCGACTACAAGGACCACGATATTGACTACAAAGACGATGACGATAAAA
TGGCTCCTAAGAAAAAGCGCAAAGTCGGTATCCATGGCGTTCCCGGATCAGGCTCCGGAAGTGGCTCCAT
GGATAGCACTGAGAACGTCATCAAGCCCTTCATGCGCTTCAAGGTGCACATGGAGGGCTCCGTGAACGGC
CACGAGTTCGAGATCGAGGGCGAGGGCGAGGGCAAGCCCTACGAGGGCACCCAGACCGCCAAGCTCCAGG
TGACCAAGGGCGGCCCCCTGCCCTTCGCCTGGGACATCCTGTCCCCCCAGTTCCAGTACGGCTCCAAGGT
GTACGTGAAGCACCCCGCCGACATCCCCGACTACAAGAAGCTGTCCTTCCCCGAGGGCTTCAAGTGGGAG
AAGGTGATGAACTTCGAGGACGGCGGCGTGGTGACCGTGACCCAGGACTCCTCCCTCCAGGACGGCACCT
TCATCTACCACGTGAAGTTCATCGGCGTGAACTTCCCCTCCGACGGCCCCGTAATGCAGAAGAAAACTCT
GGGCTGGGAGCCCTCCACCGAGCGCCTGTACCCCCGCGACGGCGTGCTGAAGGGCGAGATCCACAAGGCG
CTGAAGCTGAAGGGCGGCGGCCACTACCTGGTGGAGTTCAAGTCAATCTACATGGCCAAGAAGCCCGTGA
AGCTGCCCGGCTACTACTACGTGGACTCCAAGCTGGACATCACCTCCCACAACGAGGACTACACCGTGGT
GGAGCAGTACGAGCGCGCCGAGGCCCGCCACCACCTGTTCCAGTCTGGTTCTGGTTCTGGTTCAGGATCC
GGTGGTGGCGGGTCTGGTGGAGGAGGTAGTGGTGGAGGTGGCTCTGCCACCATGATGCTGAAGAAGATCC
TGAAGATCGAGGAGCTGGACGAGAGAGAGCTGATCGACATCGAGGTGAGCGGCAACCACCTGTTCTACGC
CAACGACATCCTGACCCACAACAGCAACAGGGGTGGTGGCGGGTCTGGTGGAGGAGGTAGTGGTGGAGGT
GGCTCTGGTACCGGTGGAGCTAGACCCGGGGAGCGCCCCTTCCAGTGTCGCATTTGCATGCGGAACTTTT
CGACTAATCAAAAATTGGAAGTTCATACCCGTACTCATACCGGTGAAAAACCGTTTCAGTGTCGGATCTG
TATGCGAAATTTCTCCGTTAGACATAATTTGCAAAGACATCTACGTACGCACACCGGCGAGAAGCCATTC
CAATGCCGAATATGCATGCGCAACTTCAGTCAACATCCAAATTTGACTAGACACCTAAAAACCCACCTGA
GAGGATCTGGCTCTGGCCCTAAGAAGAAGCGCAAAGTTGGCTCTGGCATGTACCCATACGACGTACCAGA
TTACGCTTAG
